LOCUS       Exported 6236 bp ds-DNA circular SYN 13-MAY-2021
DEFINITION  Mammalian expression plasmid for SARS-CoV-2 nsp11.
ACCESSION   .
VERSION     .
KEYWORDS    pGBW-m4252799
SOURCE      synthetic DNA construct
  ORGANISM  synthetic DNA construct
REFERENCE   1 (bases 1 to 6236)
  TITLE     SARS-CoV-2 protein Mammalian expression constructs, tagged, for
            protein expression and/or purification
REFERENCE   2 (bases 1 to 6236)
  AUTHORS   .
  TITLE     Direct Submission
  JOURNAL   Exported May 13, 2021 from SnapGene Server 1.1.58
            http://www.snapgene.com
FEATURES             Location/Qualifiers
     source          1..6236
                     /organism="synthetic DNA construct"
                     /mol_type="other DNA"
     polyA_signal    92..140
                     /note="synthetic polyadenylation signal"
     terminator      158..204
                     /label=T7 terminator
                     /note="transcription terminator for bacteriophage T7 RNA
                     polymerase"
     misc_feature    209..280
                     /label=5' beta-globin insulator
                     /note="insulator upstream of the human beta-globin locus
                     (Farrell et al., 2002)"
     terminator      432..568
                     /label=rrnG terminator
                     /note="transcription terminator from the E. coli ribosomal
                     RNA rrnG operon (Albrechtsen et al., 1991)"
     CDS             complement(581..1441)
                     /codon_start=1
                     /gene="bla"
                     /product="beta-lactamase"
                     /label=AmpR
                     /note="confers resistance to ampicillin, carbenicillin, and
                     related antibiotics"
                     /translation="MSIQHFRVALIPFFAAFCLPVFAHPETLVKVKDAEDQLGARVGYI
                     ELDLNSGKILESFRPEERFPMMSTFKVLLCGAVLSRIDAGQEQLGRRIHYSQNDLVEYS
                     PVTEKHLTDGMTVRELCSAAITMSDNTAANLLLTTIGGPKELTAFLHNMGDHVTRLDRW
                     EPELNEAIPNDERDTTMPVAMATTLRKLLTGELLTLASRQQLIDWMEADKVAGPLLRSA
                     LPAGWFIADKSGAGERGSRGIIAALGPDGKPSRIVVIYTTGSQATMDERNRQIAEIGAS
                     LIKHW"
     primer_bind     1204..1223
                     /label=Amp-R
                     /note="Ampicillin resistance gene, reverse primer"
     polyA_signal    1707..1755
                     /note="synthetic polyadenylation signal"
     CDS             complement(1782..2381)
                     /codon_start=1
                     /gene="pac from Streptomyces alboniger"
                     /product="puromycin N-acetyltransferase"
                     /label=PuroR
                     /note="confers resistance to puromycin"
                     /translation="MTEYKPTVRLATRDDVPRAVRTLAAAFADYPATRHTVDPDRHIER
                     VTELQELFLTRVGLDIGKVWVADDGAAVAVWTTPESVEAGAVFAEIGPRMAELSGSRLA
                     AQQQMEGLLAPHRPKEPAWFLATVGVSPDHQGKGLGSAVVLPGVEAAERAGVPAFLETS
                     APRNLPFYERLGFTVTADVEVPEGPRTWCMTRKPGA"
     primer_bind     complement(1865..1885)
                     /label=Puro-F
                     /note="Puromycin resistance gene, forward primer"
     primer_bind     2362..2381
                     /label=Puro-R
                     /note="Puromycin resistance gene, reverse primer. Also
                     called puro-variant-R"
     promoter        complement(2385..3594)
                     /label=UbC promoter
                     /note="human ubiquitin C promoter"
     primer_bind     complement(2529..2548)
                     /label=hUBCpro-F
                     /note="Human Ubiquitin C (UbC) promoter, forward primer"
     rep_origin      4094..4682
                     /direction=RIGHT
                     /label=ori
                     /note="high-copy-number ColE1/pMB1/pBR322/pUC origin of
                     replication"
     primer_bind     4583..4602
                     /label=pBR322ori-F
                     /note="pBR322 origin, forward primer"
     misc_feature    4908..4979
                     /label=3' beta-globin insulator
                     /note="insulator downstream of the human beta-globin locus
                     (Farrell et al., 2002)"
     terminator      5024..5160
                     /label=rrnG terminator
                     /note="transcription terminator from the E. coli ribosomal
                     RNA rrnG operon (Albrechtsen et al., 1991)"
     terminator      5190..5236
                     /label=T7 terminator
                     /note="transcription terminator for bacteriophage T7 RNA
                     polymerase"
     polyA_signal    5351..5472
                     /label=SV40 poly(A) signal
                     /note="SV40 polyadenylation signal"
     primer_bind     complement(5388..5407)
                     /label=SV40pA-R
                     /note="SV40 polyA, reverse primer"
     primer_bind     5442..5461
                     /label=EBV-rev
                     /note="SV40 polyA terminator, reverse primer"
     CDS             complement(5525..5602)
                     /codon_start=1
                     /product="calmodulin-binding peptide"
                     /label=CBP
                     /note="derived from skeletal muscle myosin light chain
                     kinase; binds calmodulin with nanomolar affinity in the
                     presence of calcium"
                     /translation="KRRWKKNFIAVSAANRFKKISSSGAL"
     CDS             complement(5603..5623)
                     /codon_start=1
                     /product="tobacco etch virus (TEV) protease recognition and
                     cleavage site"
                     /label=TEV site
                     /translation="ENLYFQS"
     promoter        complement(5740..5942)
                     /label=CMV promoter
                     /note="human cytomegalovirus (CMV) immediate early
                     promoter"
     primer_bind     complement(5769..5789)
                     /label=CMV-F
                     /note="Human CMV immediate early promoter, forward primer"
     enhancer        5944..11
                     /label=CMV enhancer
                     /note="human cytomegalovirus immediate early enhancer"
ORIGIN
        1 gttatgtaac gcggaactcc atatatgggc tatgaactaa tgaccccgta attgattact
       61 agatctggct acactcgatc agcagttaga taataaaatc gctatccatc gaagatggat
      121 gtgtgttggt tttttgtgtg tgtaacgcaa cgattgatag cataacccct tggggcctct
      181 aaacgggtct tgaggggttt tttgaattga gaggtagctg aagctgctgt tatgaccact
      241 agagggaaga agatacctgt ggagctaatg gtccaagatg tcgggagccg cgatcgctgc
      301 caaaaaggta agctgacgat agctgacgag attcgatgcc cgacgagcaa atgagcgcca
      361 cggctgttcg cgtaagctcg aaacgacgga gattcgatag agccagagtc gagtttaaac
      421 gattcgggat cttaaggata aatttctggt aaggaggaca cgtatggaag tgggcaagtt
      481 ggggaagccg tatccgttgc tgaatctggc atatgtggga gtataagacg cgcagcgtcg
      541 catcaggcat ttttttctgc gccaatgcac ctagaatcgg ttaccaatgc ttaatcagtg
      601 aggcacctat ctcagcgatc tgtctatttc gttcatccat agttgcctga ctccccgtcg
      661 tgtagataac tacgatacgg gagggcttac catctggccc cagtgctgca atgataccgc
      721 gagacccacg ctcaccggct ccagatttat cagcaataaa ccagccagcc ggaagggccg
      781 agcgcagaag tggtcctgca actttatccg cctccatcca gtctatcaac tgttgccggg
      841 aagctagagt aagtagttcg ccagttaata gtttacgcaa ggttgttgcc attgctacag
      901 gcatcgtggt gtcacgctcg tcgtttggta tggcttcatt cagctccggt tcccaacgat
      961 caaggcgagt tacatgatcc cccatgttgt gcaaaaaagc ggttagctcc ttcggtcctc
     1021 caatcgttgt cagaagtaag ttggccgcag tgttatcact catggttatg gcagcactgc
     1081 ataattctct tactgtcatg ccatccgtaa gatgcttttc tgtgactggt gaatactcaa
     1141 ccaagtcatt ctgagaatag tgtatgcggc gaccgagttg ctcttgcccg gcgtcaatac
     1201 gggataatac cgcgccacat agcagaactt taaaagtgct catcattgga aagcgttctt
     1261 cggggcgaaa actctcaagg atcttaccgc tgttgagatc cagttcgatg taacccactc
     1321 gcgcacccaa ctgatcttca gcatctttta ctttcaccag cgtttctggg tgagcaaaaa
     1381 caggaaggca aaatgccgca aaaaagggaa taagggcgac acggaaatgt tgaatactca
     1441 tgcgaaagcc tcctgctgat cctgtctctt gatagatgtt tgcaaaagct aggactcgat
     1501 tatacgttga ccgatcagac tatcaatatc taggtttaaa cagatcggta cgctgccgtg
     1561 accaggcttg agtacaatat ctgacgattg gacttcctgg gtcccaagct ggattccgac
     1621 tggctgactg ccaagcaacg atatggatcg tcgagactcg cactgagagg atcgttctcg
     1681 gtacaccagg cgcgcctagc gttacacaca caaaaaacca acacacatcc atcttcgatg
     1741 gatagcgatt ttattatcta agactaggct tacatactag cctaggcacc gggcttgcgg
     1801 gtcatgcacc aggtgcgcgg tccttcgggc acctcgacgt cggcggtgac ggtgaagccg
     1861 agccgctcgt agaaggggag gttgcggggc gcggaggtct ccaggaaggc gggcaccccg
     1921 gcgcgctcgg cggcctccac tccggggagc acgacggcgc tgcccagacc cttgccctgg
     1981 tggtcgggcg agacgccgac ggtggccagg aaccacgcgg gctccttggg ccggtgcggc
     2041 gccaggaggc cctccatctg ttgctgcgcg gccagccggg aaccgctcaa ctcggccatg
     2101 cgcgggccga tctcggcgaa caccgccccc gcttcgacgc tctccggcgt ggtccagacc
     2161 gccaccgcgg cgccgtcgtc cgcgacccac accttgccga tgtcgagccc gacgcgcgtg
     2221 aggaagagtt cttgcagctc ggtgacccgc tcgatgtggc ggtccggatc gacggtgtgg
     2281 cgcgtggcgg ggtagtcggc gaacgcggcg gcgagggtgc gtacggccct ggggacgtcg
     2341 tcgcgggtgg cgaggcgcac cgtgggcttg tactcggtca tgttgtctaa caaaaaagcc
     2401 aaaaacggcc agaatttagc ggacaattta caagtctaac actgaaaatt acatattgac
     2461 ccaaatgatt acatttcaaa aggtgcctaa aaaacttcac aaaacacact cgccaacccc
     2521 gagcgcatag ttcaaaaccg gagcttcagc tacttaagaa gataggtaca taaaaccgac
     2581 caaagaaact gacgcctcac ttatccctcc cctcaccaga ggtccggcgc ctgtcgattc
     2641 aggagagcct accctaggcc cgaaccctgc gtcctgcgac ggagaaaagc ctaccgcaca
     2701 cctaccggct ggtggcccca ccctgcatta taagccaaca gaacgggtga cgtcacgaca
     2761 cgacgagggc gcgcgctccc aaaggtacgg gtgcactgcc caacggcacc gccataactg
     2821 ccgcccccgc aacagacgac aaaccgagtt ctccagtcag tgacaaactt cacgtcaggg
     2881 tccccagatg gtgcccagcc catctcaccc gaataagagc tttcccgcat tagcgaaggg
     2941 ctcaagacct tgggttcttg ccgcccacca tgccccccac cttgtttcaa cgacctcaca
     3001 gcccgcctca caagcgtctt ccattcaaga ctcgggaaca gccgccattt tgctgcgctc
     3061 cccccaaccc ccagttcagg gcaaccttgc tcgcggaccc agactacagc ccttggcggt
     3121 ctctccacac gcttccgtcc caccgagcgg cccggcggcc acgaaagccc cggccagccc
     3181 agcagcccgc tactcaccaa gtgacgatca cagcgatcca caaacaagaa ccgcgaccca
     3241 aatcccggct gcgacggaac tagctgtgcc acacccggcg cgtccttata taatcatcgg
     3301 cgttcaccgc cccacggaga tccctccgca gaatcgccga gaagggacta cttttcctcg
     3361 cctgttccgc tctctggaaa gaaaaccagt gccctagagt cacccaagtc ccgtcctaaa
     3421 atgtccttct gctgatactg gggttctaag gccgagtctt atgagcagcg ggccgctgtc
     3481 ctgagcgtcc gggcggaagg atcaggacgc tcctgcgccc ttcgtctgac gtggcagcgc
     3541 tcgccgtgac gaggggggcg cccgcgggag gcgccaaaac ccggcgcgga ggccaggcgc
     3601 gccccgattt cgatattcct cggatctcgg atagatcggg attgaggatg taggttgaac
     3661 ttctctcggg tgatcccgat ctcggatatt cgggattgga gtaatacctg gcgataggcg
     3721 ctgccaagca atagccaagg cgcaaggccg gccaagagac ttgcgatagt tcgttcgaga
     3781 ggtagcctgc aagatggatc ggacgaaagg tttgaagatt ttccgacgag ggccttggag
     3841 agttcggaaa tttaaatgca actatggatg aacgaaatag acagatcgct gagataggtg
     3901 cctcactgat taagcattgg taactgtcag accaagttta ctcatatata ctttagattg
     3961 atttaaaact tcatttttaa tttaaaagga tctaggtgaa gatccttttt gataatctca
     4021 tgaccaaaat cccttaacgt gagttttcgt tccactgagc gtcagacccc gtagaaaaga
     4081 tcaaaggatc ttcttgagat cctttttttc tgcgcgtaat ctgctgcttg caaacaaaaa
     4141 aaccaccgct accagcggtg gtttgtttgc cggatcaaga gctaccaact ctttttccga
     4201 aggtaactgg cttcagcaga gcgcagatac caaatactgt tcttctagtg tagccgtagt
     4261 taggccacca cttcaagaac tctgtagcac cgcctacata cctcgctctg ctaatcctgt
     4321 taccagtggc tgctgccagt ggcgataagt cgtgtcttac cgggttggac tcaagacgat
     4381 agttaccgga taaggcgcag cggtcgggct gaacgggggg ttcgtgcaca cagcccagct
     4441 tggagcgaac gacctacacc gaactgagat acctacagcg tgagctatga gaaagcgcca
     4501 cgcttcccga agggagaaag gcggacaggt atccggtaag cggcagggtc ggaacaggag
     4561 agcgcacgag ggagcttcca gggggaaacg cctggtatct ttatagtcct gtcgggtttc
     4621 gccacctctg acttgagcgt cgatttttgt gatgctcgtc aggggggcgg agcctatgga
     4681 aaaacgccag caacgcggcc tttttacggt tcctggcctt ttgctggcct tttgctcaca
     4741 tgatttaaat gaaactcgta atcggagaac gggtgcaata gcaaggacca gatcgaactt
     4801 gactgacgca attctgagcg tagtcgaaac ccagacaagt cgatctcgcc aagtagctga
     4861 cttgactggt taattaagtt tcgatagccc aaggtaacca atgagattag ggagggaaga
     4921 aagtttgatg aactacttct gacccctagt ggtgtccaga aaagaccatt aaaggaatgt
     4981 cttgatcgaa atcgagagat cgcctgcagg atagctgacg accttaagga taaatttctg
     5041 gtaaggagga cacgtatgga agtgggcaag ttggggaagc cgtatccgtt gctgaatctg
     5101 gcatatgtgg gagtataaga cgcgcagcgt cgcatcaggc atttttttct gcgccaatgc
     5161 cggtagatag caatccggcc cgaggggcac aaaaaacccc tcaagacccg tttagaggcc
     5221 ccaaggggtt atgctacgat accgatagag atgggccaat accacatttg tagaggtttt
     5281 acttgcttta aaaaacctcc cacacctccc cctgaacctg aaacataaaa tgaatgcaat
     5341 tgttgttgtt aacttgttta ttgcagctta taatggttac aaataaagca atagcatcac
     5401 aaatttcaca aataaagcat ttttttcact gcattctagt tgtggtttgt ccaaactcat
     5461 caatgtatct tatcatgtct gtgagctgaa ggtacgctgt atctcagtca gtcaagctag
     5521 cttagagggc accagacgag gatatctttt tgaatctgtt ggctgcactc accgcgataa
     5581 aattcttttt ccatcgcctc ttcgactgaa agtaaaggtt ttccactgcg aaaccgttga
     5641 gaaaggactg agcatcggca ctcatggtgg cggccgctgg cgggtgtgtc gagtggatgg
     5701 taggatcgac aaagatctga tctgacggtt cactaaacca gctctgctta tatagacctc
     5761 ccaccgtaca cgcctaccgc ccatttgcgt caatggggcg gagttgttac gacattttgg
     5821 aaagtcccgt tgattttggt gccaaaacaa actcccattg acgtcaatgg ggtggagact
     5881 tggaaatccc cgtgagtcaa accgctatcc acgcccattg atgtactgcc aaaaccgcat
     5941 cagcatggta atagcgatga ctaatacgta gatgtactgc caagtaggaa agtcccataa
     6001 ggtcatgtac tgggcataat gccaggcggg ccatttaccg tcattgacgt caataggggg
     6061 cgtacttggc atatgataca cttgatgtac tgccaagtgg gcagtttacc gtaaatactc
     6121 cacccattga cgtcaatgga aagtccctat tggcgttact atgggaacat acgtcattat
     6181 tgacgtcaat gggcgggggt cgttgggcgg tcagccaggc gggccattta ccgtaa
//
