[The description below was written by a language model from this plasmid's Addgene catalogue record and the feature table of its GenBank file.]
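Description:
pGBW-m4252799 is a mammalian expression plasmid for SARS-CoV-2 nsp11, the very short peptide encoded within the ORF1ab gene, built on a pTwist_CMV_Puro_6 backbone from which an AarI site was removed. The held sequence record is a 6,236 bp circular synthetic construct. It is propagated in E. coli through a high-copy ColE1/pUC-type origin and selected with ampicillin via the beta-lactamase gene. For selection in mammalian cells it carries a separate cassette in which the human ubiquitin C promoter drives puromycin N-acetyltransferase, terminated by a synthetic polyadenylation signal.

The expression cassette lies on the complementary strand: the CMV immediate-early enhancer and promoter drive the wild-type nsp11 insert (listed as 38 bp), which is fused at its C-terminus to a TEV protease recognition site followed by a calmodulin-binding peptide (CBP), with an SV40 poly(A) signal downstream. The nsp11 coding segment itself is not annotated in the feature table, but a gap between the CMV promoter and the TEV site is consistent with its position. CBP binds calmodulin with high affinity in the presence of calcium, allowing affinity capture, and the TEV site allows the tag to be cleaved off afterwards. The backbone also contains 5' and 3' beta-globin insulator elements along with rrnG and T7 transcription terminators, which help isolate the functional units from read-through transcription. According to the record, the plasmid belongs to a set of tagged SARS-CoV-2 protein constructs intended for expression and/or purification from mammalian cells, with puromycin available for enriching or selecting transfected cells.
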