Addgene plasmid #153621: pGBW-m4252799
Purpose: Mammalian expression plasmid for SARS-CoV-2 nsp11
Depositing lab: Ginkgo Bioworks & Benjie Chen. Depositing organization: Ginkgo Bioworks.
Backbone
  Vector backbone: pTwist_CMV_Puro_6 with AarI site removed
  Backbone size w/o insert (bp): 6080
  Vector type: Mammalian Expression
  Selectable markers: Puromycin
Growth in bacteria
  Bacterial resistance: Ampicillin, 100 μg/mL
  Growth temperature: 37°C
  Growth strain: DH5alpha
  Copy number: High Copy
Gene/Insert
  Gene/Insert name: SARS-CoV-2 nsp11
  Species: Severe acute respiratory syndrome coronavirus 2
  Insert size (bp): 38
  Mutation: wt
  Entrez Gene: ORF1ab (a.k.a. GU280_gp01)
  Promoter: CMV
  Tag / fusion protein: Cleavable TEV;CBP (C terminal on backbone)
  Cloning method: Unknown
Resource information
  A portion of this plasmid was derived from a plasmid made by: GinkgoBioworks
Depositor comments: NCBI reference sequence: 43740578
How to cite: pGBW-m4252799 was a gift from Ginkgo Bioworks & Benjie Chen (Addgene plasmid # 153621 ; http://n2t.net/addgene:153621 ; RRID:Addgene_153621)
